>Addgene plasmid #227209 | V485G USP7 catalytic | addgene full sequence | sequence record 449548 | Addgene NGS Result
TTGAGATCCTTTTTTTCTGCGCGTAATCTGCTGCTTGCAAACAAAAAAACCACCGCTACCAGCGGTGGTT
TGTTTGCCGGATCAAGAGCTACCAACTCTTTTTCCGAAGGTAACTGGCTTCAGCAGAGCGCAGATACCAA
ATACTGTCCTTCTAGTGTAGCCGTAGTTAGGCCACCACTTCAAGAACTCTGTAGCACCGCCTACATACCT
CGCTCTGCTAATCCTGTTACCAGTGGCTGCTGCCAGTGGCGATAAGTCGTGTCTTACCGGGTTGGACTCA
AGACGATAGTTACCGGATAAGGCGCAGCGGTCGGGCTGAACGGGGGGTTCGTGCACACAGCCCAGCTTGG
AGCGAACGACCTACACCGAACTGAGATACCTACAGCGTGAGCTATGAGAAAGCGCCACGCTTCCCGAAGG
GAGAAAGGCGGACAGGTATCCGGTAAGCGGCAGGGTCGGAACAGGAGAGCGCACGAGGGAGCTTCCAGGG
GGAAACGCCTGGTATCTTTATAGTCCTGTCGGGTTTCGCCACCTCTGACTTGAGCGTCGATTTTTGTGAT
GCTCGTCAGGGGGGCGGAGCCTATGGAAAAACGCCAGCAACGCGGCCTTTTTACGGTTCCTGGCCTTTTG
CTGGCCTTTTGCTCACATGTTCTTTCCTGCGTTATCCCCTGATTCTGTGGATAACCGTATTACCGCCTTT
GAGTGAGCTGATACCGCTCGCCGCAGCCGAACGACCGAGCGCAGCGAGTCAGTGAGCGAGGAAGCGGAAG
AGCGCCTGATGCGGTATTTTCTCCTTACGCATCTGTGCGGTATTTCACACCGCAATGGTGCACTCTCAGT
ACAATCTGCTCTGATGCCGCATAGTTAAGCCAGTATACACTCCGCTATCGCTACGTGACTGGGTCATGGC
TGCGCCCCGACACCCGCCAACACCCGCTGACGCGCCCTGACGGGCTTGTCTGCTCCCGGCATCCGCTTAC
AGACAAGCTGTGACCGTCTCCGGGAGCTGCATGTGTCAGAGGTTTTCACCGTCATCACCGAAACGCGCGA
GGCAGCTGCGGTAAAGCTCATCAGCGTGGTCGTGAAGCGATTCACAGATGTCTGCCTGTTCATCCGCGTC
CAGCTCGTTGAGTTTCTCCAGAAGCGTTAATGTCTGGCTTCTGATAAAGCGGGCCATGTTAAGGGCGGTT
TTTTCCTGTTTGGTCACTGATGCCTCCGTGTAAGGGGGATTTCTGTTCATGGGGGTAATGATACCGATGA
AACGAGAGAGGATGCTCACGATACGGGTTACTGATGATGAACATGCCCGGTTACTGGAACGTTGTGAGGG
TAAACAACTGGCGGTATGGATGCGGCGGGACCAGAGAAAAATCACTCAGGGTCAATGCCAGCGCTTCGTT
AATACAGATGTAGGTGTTCCACAGGGTAGCCAGCAGCATCCTGCGATGCAGATCCGGAACATAATGGTGC
AGGGCGCTGACTTCCGCGTTTCCAGACTTTACGAAACACGGAAACCGAAGACCATTCATGTTGTTGCTCA
GGTCGCAGACGTTTTGCAGCAGCAGTCGCTTCACGTTCGCTCGCGTATCGGTGATTCATTCTGCTAACCA
GTAAGGCAACCCCGCCAGCCTAGCCGGGTCCTCAACGACAGGAGCACGATCATGCGCACCCGTGGGGCCG
CCATGCCGGCGATAATGGCCTGCTTCTCGCCGAAACGTTTGGTGGCGGGACCAGTGACGAAGGCTTGAGC
GAGGGCGTGCAAGATTCCGAATACCGCAAGCGACAGGCCGATCATCGTCGCGCTCCAGCGAAAGCGGTCC
TCGCCGAAAATGACCCAGAGCGCTGCCGGCACCTGTCCTACGAGTTGCATGATAAAGAAGACAGTCATAA
GTGCGGCGACGATAGTCATGCCCCGCGCCCACCGGAAGGAGCTGACTGGGTTGAAGGCTCTCAAGGGCAT
CGGTCGAGATCCCGGTGCCTAATGAGTGAGCTAACTTACATTAATTGCGTTGCGCTCACTGCCCGCTTTC
CAGTCGGGAAACCTGTCGTGCCAGCTGCATTAATGAATCGGCCAACGCGCGGGGAGAGGCGGTTTGCGTA
TTGGGCGCCAGGGTGGTTTTTCTTTTCACCAGTGAGACGGGCAACAGCTGATTGCCCTTCACCGCCTGGC
CCTGAGAGAGTTGCAGCAAGCGGTCCACGCTGGTTTGCCCCAGCAGGCGAAAATCCTGTTTGATGGTGGT
TAACGGCGGGATATAACATGAGCTGTCTTCGGTATCGTCGTATCCCACTACCGAGATATCCGCACCAACG
CGCAGCCCGGACTCGGTAATGGCGCGCATTGCGCCCAGCGCCATCTGATCGTTGGCAACCAGCATCGCAG
TGGGAACGATGCCCTCATTCAGCATTTGCATGGTTTGTTGAAAACCGGACATGGCACTCCAGTCGCCTTC
CCGTTCCGCTATCGGCTGAATTTGATTGCGAGTGAGATATTTATGCCAGCCAGCCAGACGCAGACGCGCC
GAGACAGAACTTAATGGGCCCGCTAACAGCGCGATTTGCTGGTGACCCAATGCGACCAGATGCTCCACGC
CCAGTCGCGTACCGTCTTCATGGGAGAAAATAATACTGTTGATGGGTGTCTGGTCAGAGACATCAAGAAA
TAACGCCGGAACATTAGTGCAGGCAGCTTCCACAGCAATGGCATCCTGGTCATCCAGCGGATAGTTAATG
ATCAGCCCACTGACGCGTTGCGCGAGAAGATTGTGCACCGCCGCTTTACAGGCTTCGACGCCGCTTCGTT
CTACCATCGACACCACCACGCTGGCACCCAGTTGATCGGCGCGAGATTTAATCGCCGCGACAATTTGCGA
CGGCGCGTGCAGGGCCAGACTGGAGGTGGCAACGCCAATCAGCAACGACTGTTTGCCCGCCAGTTGTTGT
GCCACGCGGTTGGGAATGTAATTCAGCTCCGCCATCGCCGCTTCCACTTTTTCCCGCGTTTTCGCAGAAA
CGTGGCTGGCCTGGTTCACCACGCGGGAAACGGTCTGATAAGAGACACCGGCATACTCTGCGACATCGTA
TAACGTTACTGGTTTCACATTCACCACCCTGAATTGACTCTCTTCCGGGCGCTATCATGCCATACCGCGA
AAGGTTTTGCGCCATTCGATGGTGTCCGGGATCTCGACGCTCTCCCTTATGCGACTCCTGCATTAGGAAG
CAGCCCAGTAGTAGGTTGAGGCCGTTGAGCACCGCCGCCGCAAGGAATGGTGCATGCAAGGAGATGGCGC
CCAACAGTCCCCCGGCCACGGGGCCTGCCACCATACCCACGCCGAAACAAGCGCTCATGAGCCCGAAGTG
GCGAGCCCGATCTTCCCCATCGGTGATGTCGGCGATATAGGCGCCAGCAACCGCACCTGTGGCGCCGGTG
ATGCCGGCCACGATGCGTCCGGCGTAGAGGATCGAGATCTCGATCCCGCGAAATTAATACGACTCACTAT
AGGGGAATTGTGAGCGGATAACAATTCCCCTCTAGAAATAATTTTGTTTAACTTTAAGAAGGAGATATAC
CATGGGCAGCAGCCATCATCATCATCATCACAGCAGCGGCCTGGTTCCGCGTGGTAGTAAGAAGCACACA
GGCTACGTCGGCTTAAAGAATCAGGGAGCGACTTGTTACATGAACAGCCTGCTACAGACGTTATTTTTCA
CGAATCAGCTACGAAAGGCTGTGTACATGATGCCAACCGAGGGGGATGATTCGTCTAAAAGCGTCCCTTT
AGCATTACAAAGAGTGTTCTATGAATTACAGCATAGTGATAAACCTGTAGGAACAAAAAAGTTAACAAAG
TCATTTGGGTGGGAAACTTTAGATAGCTTCATGCAACATGATGTTCAGGAGCTTTGTCGAGTGTTGCTCG
ATAATGTGGAAAATAAGATGAAAGGCACCTGTGTAGAGGGCACCATACCCAAATTATTCCGCGGCAAAAT
GGTGTCCTATATCCAGTGTAAAGAAGTAGACTATCGGTCTGATAGAAGAGAAGATTATTATGATATCCAG
CTAAGTATCAAAGGAAAGAAAAATATATTTGAATCATTTGTGGATTATGTGGCAGTAGAACAGCTCGATG
GGGACAATAAATACGACGCTGGGGAACATGGCTTACAGGAAGCAGAGAAAGGTGTGAAATTCCTAACATT
GCCACCAGTGTTACATCTACAACTGATGAGATTTATGTATGACCCTCAGACGGACCAAAATATCAAGATC
AATGATAGGTTTGAATTCCCAGAGCAGTTACCACTTGATGAATTTTTGCAAAAAACAGATCCTAAGGACC
CTGCAAATTATATTCTTCATGCAGTCCTGGTTCATAGTGGAGATAATCATGGTGGACATTATGTGGTTTA
TCTAAACCCCAAAGGGGATGGCAAATGGTGTAAATTTGATGACGACGTGGGGTCAAGGTGTACTAAAGAG
GAAGCAATTGAGCACAATTATGGGGGTCACGATGACGACCTGTCTGTTCGACACTGCACTAATGCTTACA
TGTTAGTCTACATCAGGGAATCAAAACTGAGTGAAGTTTTACAGGCGGTCACCGACCATGATATTCCTCA
GCAGTTGGTGGAGCGATTACAAGAAGAGAAAAGGATCGAGGCTCAGAAGCGGAAGGAGCGGCAGGAATGA
TGACGAAGCTTGCGGCCGCACTCGAGCACCACCACCACCACCACTGAGATCCGGCTGCTAACAAAGCCCG
AAAGGAAGCTGAGTTGGCTGCTGCCACCGCTGAGCAATAACTAGCATAACCCCTTGGGGCCTCTAAACGG
GTCTTGAGGGGTTTTTTGCTGAAAGGAGGAACTATATCCGGATTGGCGAATGGG
[124 nt withheld, positions 4885-5008]
C
[91 nt withheld, positions 5010-5100]
A
[49 nt withheld, positions 5102-5150]
CCTTTGACGTTGGAGTCCACGTTCTTT
[37 nt withheld, positions 5178-5214]
ACCCTATCTCGGTCTATTCTTTTGATTTATAAGGGATTTTGCCGATTTCGGCCTATTGGTTAAAAAATGA
GCTGATTTAACAAAAATTTAACGCGAATTTTAACAAAATATTAACGCTTACAATTTAGGTGGCACTTTTC
GGGGAAATGTGCGCGGAACCCCTATTTGTTTATTTTTCTAAATACATTCAAATATGTATCCGCTCATGAA
TTAATTCTTAGAAAAACTCATCGAGCATCAAATGAAACTGCAATTTATTCATATCAGGATTATCAATACC
ATATTTTTGAAAAAGCCGTTTCTGTAATGAAGGAGAAAACTCACCGAGGCAGTTCCATAGGATGGCAAGA
TCCTGGTATCGGTCTGCGATTCCGACTCGTCCAACATCAATACAACCTATTAATTTCCCCTCGTCAAAAA
TAAGGTTATCAAGTGAGAAATCACCATGAGTGACGACTGAATCCGGTGAGAATGGCAAAAGTTTATGCAT
TTCTTTCCAGACTTGTTCAACAGGCCAGCCATTACGCTCGTCATCAAAATCACTCGCATCAACCAAACCG
TTATTCATTCGTGATTGCGCCTGAGCGAGACGAAATACGCGATCGCTGTTAAAAGGACAATTACAAACAG
GAATCGAATGCAACCGGCGCAGGAACACTGCCAGCGCATCAACAATATTTTCACCTGAATCAGGATATTC
TTCTAATACCTGGAATGCTGTTTTCCCGGGGATCGCAGTGGTGAGTAACCATGCATCATCAGGAGTACGG
ATAAAATGCTTGATGGTCGGAAGAGGCATAAATTCCGTCAGCCAGTTTAGTCTGACCATCTCATCTGTAA
CATCATTGGCAACGCTACCTTTGCCATGTTTCAGAAACAACTCTGGCGCATCGGGCTTCCCATACAATCG
ATAGATTGTCGCACCTGATTGCCCGACATTATCGCGAGCCCATTTATACCCATATAAATCAGCATCCATG
TTGGAATTTAATCGCGGCCTAGAGCAAGACGTTTCCCGTTGAATATGGCTCATAACACCCCTTGTATTAC
TGTTTATGTAAGCAGACAGTTTTATTGTTCATGACCAAAATCCCTTAACGTGAGTTTTCGTTCCACTGAG
CGTCAGACCCCGTAGAAAAGATCAAAGGATCTTC
Features (pLannotate 1.2.2; 20 found; start..end, strand, type, name):
      1..589     +  rep_origin     ori: high-copy-number ColE1/pMB1/pBR322/pUC origin of replication
    775..914     -  misc_feature   bom: basis of mobility region from pBR322
   1016..1207    -  CDS            rop: Rop protein, which maintains plasmids at low copy number; rop
   1224..1604    +  CDS            YPB1_ECOLX: Protein predicted: Swiss-Prot protein existence level 4. From Escherichia coli.
   1676..1967    -  CDS            TcR (fragment): tetracycline efflux protein; tet; confers resistance to tetracycline
   1982..2003    -  protein_bind   CAP binding site: CAP binding activates transcription in the presence of cAMP. E. coli catabolite activator protein
   2016..3098    -  CDS            lacI: lac repressor; lacI; The lac repressor binds to the lac operator to inhibit transcription in E. coli. This inhibition can be relieved by adding lactose or isopropyl-β-D-thiogalactopyranoside (IPTG).
   3099..3176    -  promoter       lacI promoter: lacI
   3184..3463    -  CDS            TcR (fragment): tetracycline efflux protein; tet; confers resistance to tetracycline
   3485..3503    +  promoter       T7 promoter: promoter for bacteriophage T7 RNA polymerase
   3504..3528    +  protein_bind   lac operator: The lac repressor binds to the lac operator to inhibit transcription in E. coli. This inhibition can be relieved by adding lactose or isopropyl-β-D-thiogalactopyranoside (IPTG). lac repressor encoded by lacI
   3543..3565    +  RBS            RBS: efficient ribosome binding site from bacteriophage T7 gene 10 (Olins and Rangwala, 1989)
   3584..3600    +  CDS            capTEV™ (fragment): composite tag for in vivo biotinylation, TEV protease cleavage, and 6xHis tagging
   3626..4687    +  CDS            USP7 (fragment): UBP7_HUMAN - Also known as HAUSP. Experimental evidence at protein level: Swiss-Prot protein existence level 1. (Microbial infection) Contributes to the overall stabilization and trans-activation capability of the herpesvirus 1 trans-acting transcriptional protein ICP0/VMW110 during HSV-1 infection. From Homo sapiens (Human).
   4717..4734    +  CDS            9xHis (fragment): 9xHis affinity tag
   4744..4793    +  CDS            SET1 (fragment): solubility-enhancement tag derived from T7 phage gene 10B
   4801..4848    +  terminator     T7 terminator: transcription terminator for bacteriophage T7 RNA polymerase
   4885..5313    +  rep_origin     f1 ori (sequence partly withheld): f1 bacteriophage origin of replication; arrow indicates direction of (+) strand synthesis
   5366..5423    +  promoter       AmpR promoter (fragment): bla
   5432..6247    -  CDS            KanR: aminoglycoside phosphotransferase; aph(3')-Ia; confers resistance to kanamycin in bacteria or G418 (Geneticin®) in eukaryotes
