[The description below was written by a language model from this plasmid's Addgene catalogue record and pLannotate feature annotations shown in this document.]
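Description:
V485G USP7 catalytic is a bacterial expression plasmid built on the pET28a-LIC backbone, a ligation-independent-cloning derivative of pET28a. It is propagated in E. coli under kanamycin selection (aminoglycoside phosphotransferase gene) and replicates from a pBR322-type ColE1 origin accompanied by the bom region and the rop gene, consistent with the low-copy designation in the record. An f1 phage origin is also present. The short tetracycline-resistance and AmpR promoter fragments in the annotation appear to be non-functional backbone remnants.

The insert is a synthesized 1,062 bp fragment encoding residues 207–560 of human USP7 (HAUSP), the catalytic domain of this deubiquitinase, carrying the V485G substitution, which the depositor describes as a Hao-Fountain syndrome patient mutation. Expression is driven by a T7 promoter with an adjacent lac operator and the T7 gene 10 ribosome binding site, and ends at the T7 terminator. The plasmid-borne lacI gene supplies repressor, so transcription is IPTG-inducible in hosts that provide T7 RNA polymerase. The protein carries an N-terminal 6His tag described as cleavable. The record does not name the protease, and the feature table picks up only a small tag fragment upstream of the USP7 coding region. A His-tag fragment annotated downstream of the insert is a vector-derived sequence, and the record lists no C-terminal tag, so whether it is translated cannot be determined here.

The construct is intended for producing recombinant mutant catalytic domain in E. coli for affinity purification. According to the associated publication title, it supports studies of how pathogenic USP7 variants affect enzyme activity, stability and allosteric modulation.
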