Addgene plasmid #227209: V485G USP7 catalytic
Purpose: Expresses human USP7 Catalytic domain with a N-terminal cleavable 6His tag in E. coli
Depositing lab: Irina Bezsonova. Publication: Functional spectrum of USP7 pathogenic variants in Hao-Fountain syndrome: Insights into the enzyme's activity, stability, and allosteric modulation. Korchak EJ, Sharafi M, Jaen Maisonet I, Salazar-Chaparro A, Semenova IV, Khan H, O'Neil AL, Caro P, Schaaf CP, Buhrlage SJ, Bezsonova I. Proc Natl Acad Sci U S A. 2025 Sep 30;122(39):e2510252122. doi: 10.1073/pnas.2510252122. Epub 2025 Sep 22. PubMed 40982686.
Backbone
  Vector backbone: pET28a-LIC Vector (GenBank accession EF442785)
  Backbone manufacturer: Structural Genomics Consortium, Toronto
  Backbone size w/o insert (bp): 5306
  Vector type: Bacterial Expression
Growth in bacteria
  Bacterial resistance: Kanamycin, 50 μg/mL
  Growth temperature: 37°C
  Growth strain: DH5alpha
  Copy number: Low Copy
Gene/Insert
  Gene/Insert name: USP7 (Ubiquitin carboxyl-terminal hydrolase 7) (alt name: HAUSP)
  Species: H. sapiens (human)
  Insert size (bp): 1062
  Mutation: V485G; aa 207-560
  Entrez Gene: USP7 (a.k.a. C16DELp13.2, DEL16P13.2, HAFOUS, HAUSP, TEF1)
  Promoter: T7-promoter
  Tag / fusion protein: 6His (N terminal on insert)
  Cloning method: Gene Synthesis
  Sequencing primers: 5′ T7; 3′ T7-term
Terms and licenses: Academic/Nonprofit Terms; Industry Terms: Not Available to Industry
Depositor comments: USP7 Catalytic domain Hao-Fountain patient mutation V485G
How to cite: V485G USP7 catalytic was a gift from Irina Bezsonova (Addgene plasmid # 227209 ; http://n2t.net/addgene:227209 ; RRID:Addgene_227209)
